>Addgene plasmid #23679 | pDONR223-FN3KRP | depositor partial sequence | sequence record 11192 | Author sequence
ATGGAGGAGCTGCTGAGGCGCGAGCTGGGCTGCAGCTCTGTCAGGGCCACGGGCCACTCGGGGGGCGGGT
GCATCAGCCAGGGCCGGAGCTACGACACGGATCAAGGACGAGTGTTCGTGAAAGTGAACCCCAAGGCGGA
GGCCAGAAGAATGTTTGAAGGTGAGATGGCAAGTTTAACTGCCATCCTGAAAACAAACACGGTGAAAGTG
CCCAAGCCCATCAAGGTTCTGGATGCCCCAGGCGGCGGGAGCGTGCTGGTGATGGAGCACATGGACATGA
GGCATCTGAGCAGTCATGCTGCAAAGCTTGGAGCCCAGCTGGCCGATTTACACCTTGATAACAAGAAGCT
TGGAGAGATGCGCCTGAAGGAGGCGGGCACAGTGGGGAGAGGAGGTGGGCAGGAGGAACGGCCCTTTGTG
GCCCGGTTTGGATTTGACGTGGTGACGTGCTGTGGATACCTCCCCCAGGTGAATGACTGGCAGGAGGACT
GGGTCGTGTTCTATGCCCGGCAGCGCATTCAGCCCCAGATGGACATGGTGGAGAAGGAGTCTGGGGACAG
GGAGGCCCTCCAGCTTTGGTCTGCTCTGCAGTTAAAGATCCCTGACCTGTTCCGTGACCTGGAGATCATC
CCAGCCTTACTCCACGGGGACCTCTGGGGTGGAAACGTAGCAGAGGATTCCTCTGGGCCGGTGATTTTTG
ACCCAGCTTCTTTCTACGGCCACTCGGAATATGAGCTGGCAATAGCTGGCATGTTTGGGGGCTTTAGCAG
CTCCTTTTACTCCGCCTACCACGGCAAAATCCCCAAGGCCCCAGGATTCGAGAAGCGCCTTCAGTTGTAT
CAGCTCTTTCACTACTTGAACCACTGGAATCATTTTGGATCGGGGTACAGAGGATCCTCCCTGAACATCA
TGAGGAATCTGGTCAAGTGA
