>Addgene plasmid #23679 | pDONR223-FN3KRP | addgene partial sequence | sequence record 29530 | 23679 with M13pUC-fwd
ATAATGATTTTATTTTGACTGATAGTGACCTGTTCGTTGCAACAAATTGATGAGCAATGCTTTTTTATAA
TGCCAACTTTGTACAAAAAAGTTGGCATGGAGGAGCTGCTGAGGCGCGAGCTGGGCTGCAGCTCTGTCAG
GGCCACGGGCCACTCGGGGGGCGGGTGCATCAGCCAGGGCCGGAGCTACGACACGGATCAAGGACGAGTG
TTCGTGAAAGTGAACCCCAAGGCGGAGGCCAGAAGAATGTTTGAAGGTGAGATGGCAAGTTTAACTGCCA
TCCTGAAAACAAACACGGTGAAAGTGCCCAAGCCCATCAAGGTTCTGGATGCCCCAGGCGGCGGGAGCGT
GCTGGTGATGGAGCACATGGACATGAGGCATCTGAGCAGTCATGCTGCAAAGCTTGGAGCCCAGCTGGCC
GATTTACACCTTGATAACAAGAAGCTTGGAGAGATGCGCCTGAAGGAGGCGGGCACAGTGGGGAGAGGAG
GTGGGCAGGAGGAACGGCCCTTTGTGGCCCGGTTTGGATTTGACGTGGTGACGTGCTGTGGATACCTCCC
CCAGGTGAATGACTGGCAGGAGGACTGGGTCGTGTTCTATGCCCGGCAGCGCATTCAGCCC
