[The description below was written by a language model from this plasmid's Addgene catalogue record.]
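Description:
pDONR223-FN3KRP is a Gateway entry-type clone built in the Invitrogen pDONR223 donor backbone (about 5 kb without insert) and carrying the human FN3KRP open reading frame, which encodes fructosamine-3-kinase-related protein. The insert is recorded as 930 bp and was introduced by Gateway recombination. The plasmid is maintained in E. coli as a high-copy vector under spectinomycin selection. No feature table accompanies the record, so the origin of replication and the exact recombination sites flanking the ORF are not itemised. As a recombined donor-vector clone, the ORF would be expected to sit between attL-type sites that allow transfer into attR-containing destination vectors. M13 forward and reverse primer sites on either side of the cloning region are listed for sequence verification.

The ORF lacks a stop codon. This lets it be recombined in frame into a destination vector that supplies a C-terminal epitope tag of choice together with a stop codon. The plasmid is a shuttle or storage clone, not an expression construct: the record lists no promoter for expression of the insert, and the depositors state that it should not be transfected directly. They point instead to a set of custom lentiviral destination vectors (pLX301 to pLX304), obtained separately, for expressing such ORFs in mammalian cells. The clone is distributed as part of a kit of ORF clones. The associated publication concerns resistance to RAF inhibition through reactivation of the MAP kinase pathway, which suggests use in gain-of-function expression studies.
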