Addgene plasmid #23679: pDONR223-FN3KRP
Depositing lab: William Hahn & David Root. Depositing organization: Dana-Farber Cancer Institute. Publication: COT drives resistance to RAF inhibition through MAP kinase pathway reactivation. Johannessen CM, Boehm JS, Kim SY, Thomas SR, Wardwell L, Johnson LA, Emery CM, Stransky N, Cogdill AP, Barretina J, Caponigro G, Hieronymus H, Murray RR, Salehi-Ashtiani K, Hill DE, Vidal M, Zhao JJ, Yang X, Alkan O, Kim S, Harris JL, Wilson CJ, Myer VE, Finan PM, Root DE, Roberts TM, Golub T, Flaherty KT, Dummer R, Weber BL, Sellers WR, Schlegel R, Wargo JA, Hahn WC, Garraway LA. Nature. 2010 Dec 16;468(7326):968-72. doi: 10.1038/nature09627 PubMed 21107320.
Backbone
  Vector backbone: pDONR223
  Backbone manufacturer: Invitrogen
  Backbone size w/o insert (bp): 5005
  Vector type: Gateway Donor vector
Growth in bacteria
  Bacterial resistance: Spectinomycin, 50 μg/mL
  Growth temperature: 37°C
  Growth strain: DH5alpha
  Copy number: High Copy
Gene/Insert
  Gene/Insert name: FN3KRP (alt name: fructosamine-3-kinase-related protein)
  Species: H. sapiens (human)
  Insert size (bp): 930
  Entrez Gene: FN3KRP (a.k.a. FN3KL, FLJ12171)
  Cloning method: Gateway Cloning
  Sequencing primers: 5′ M13pUC-fwd; 3′ M13rev
Terms and licenses: Academic/Nonprofit Terms; Industry Terms: Not Available to Industry
Depositor comments: The ORF has no Stop codon. This design enables easy recombination into a destination vector to add an epitope tag of choice and Stop codon to the ORF. Do NOT use this plasmid directly for transfections. A set of 4 custom lentiviral vectors is available ( pLX301 (http://www.addgene.org/25895/) , pLX302 (http://www.addgene.org/25896/) , pLX303 (http://www.addgene.org/25897/) , pLX304 (http://www.addgene.org/25890/) ) to be used to express these ORFs in mammalian cells. These plasmids are not included in the kit and must be ordered separately.
How to cite: pDONR223-FN3KRP was a gift from William Hahn & David Root (Addgene plasmid # 23679 ; http://n2t.net/addgene:23679 ; RRID:Addgene_23679)
